Addgene plasmid #223733: pETDuet1_NIX(1-182aa)-THROMBIN-GST (WT)
Purpose: Expression of recombinant protein for purification
Depositing lab: Sascha Martens. Depositing organization: University of Vienna. Publication: Reconstitution of BNIP3/NIX-mitophagy initiation reveals hierarchical flexibility of the autophagy machinery. Adriaenssens E, Schaar S, Cook ASI, Stuke JFM, Sawa-Makarska J, Nguyen TN, Ren X, Schuschnig M, Romanov J, Khuu G, Uoselis L, Lazarou M, Hummer G, Hurley JH, Martens S. Nat Cell Biol. 2025 Jul 25. doi: 10.1038/s41556-025-01712-y. PubMed 40715440.
Backbone
  Vector backbone: pET-Duet
  Vector type: Bacterial Expression
Growth in bacteria
  Bacterial resistance: Ampicillin, 100 μg/mL
  Growth temperature: 37°C
  Growth strain: DH5alpha
  Copy number: Unknown
Gene/Insert
  Gene/Insert name: NIX (BNIP3L) soluble part
  Species: H. sapiens (human)
  Mutation: aa 1-182 only
  Entrez Gene: BNIP3L (a.k.a. BNIP3a, NIP3L, NIX)
  Tag / fusion protein: Thrombin cleavage-GST (C terminal on insert)
  Cloning method: Gibson Cloning
Terms and licenses: Academic/Nonprofit Terms; Industry Terms: Not Available to Industry
Depositor comments: Internal #: SMc1837 . Please visit https://doi.org/10.1101/2024.08.28.609967 for bioRxiv preprint.
How to cite: pETDuet1_NIX(1-182aa)-THROMBIN-GST (WT) was a gift from Sascha Martens (Addgene plasmid # 223733 ; http://n2t.net/addgene:223733 ; RRID:Addgene_223733)
