[The description below was written by a language model from this plasmid's Addgene catalogue record and pLannotate feature annotations shown in this document.]
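Description:
pETDuet1_NIX(1-182aa)-THROMBIN-GST (WT) is a bacterial expression plasmid built on the pET-Duet backbone for producing recombinant protein in E. coli for purification. It is maintained through a ColE1/pBR322-type origin accompanied by the rop gene and bom region, which normally keep copy number moderate (the record lists copy number as unknown), and it is selected with ampicillin via the β-lactamase gene. An f1 origin is also present, along with short tetracycline-resistance fragments that are non-functional remnants of the pBR322 lineage.

As is typical of Duet vectors, the plasmid carries two T7 promoter/lac operator units. In the annotated sequence the first is followed only by a ribosome binding site with no annotated coding sequence, so it appears to be unoccupied. The insert lies downstream of the second T7 promoter and lac operator. It encodes residues 1–182 of human NIX (BNIP3L), described as the soluble part of this mitophagy receptor, in its wild-type form. The NIX fragment is fused at its C terminus to Schistosoma japonicum glutathione S-transferase. According to the catalogue entry, a thrombin cleavage site sits in the short gap between the two coding regions, which would allow the GST moiety to be removed after affinity capture on glutathione resin. S-tag sequence from the vector is annotated after GST, but the record does not say whether it is translated. A T7 terminator closes the unit.

The plasmid-borne lacI gene supplies lac repressor, so transcription is held off until IPTG induction in a host that provides T7 RNA polymerase. The associated work concerns biochemical reconstitution of BNIP3/NIX-dependent mitophagy initiation, which fits use of the purified protein in in vitro assays.
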