Features (pLannotate 1.2.2; 22 found; start..end, strand, type, name):
      3..27      +  protein_bind   lac operator: The lac repressor binds to the lac operator to inhibit transcription in E. coli. This inhibition can be relieved by adding lactose or isopropyl-β-D-thiogalactopyranoside (IPTG). lac repressor encoded by lacI
     42..64      +  RBS            RBS: efficient ribosome binding site from bacteriophage T7 gene 10 (Olins and Rangwala, 1989)
    214..232     +  promoter       T7 promoter: promoter for bacteriophage T7 RNA polymerase
    233..257     +  protein_bind   lac operator: The lac repressor binds to the lac operator to inhibit transcription in E. coli. This inhibition can be relieved by adding lactose or isopropyl-β-D-thiogalactopyranoside (IPTG). lac repressor encoded by lacI
    300..845     +  CDS            BNIP3L (fragment): BNI3L_HUMAN - Also known as BNIP3A, BNIP3H, NIX. Experimental evidence at protein level: Swiss-Prot protein existence level 1. Induces apoptosis. Interacts with viral and cellular anti- apoptosis proteins. Can overcome the suppressors BCL-2 and BCL-XL, although high levels of BCL-XL expression will inhibit apoptosis. Inhibits apoptosis induced by BNIP3. Involved in mitochondrial quality control via its interaction with SPATA18/MIEAP: in response to mitochondrial damage, participates in mitochondrial protein catabolic process (also named MALM) leading to the degradation of damaged proteins insi
    876..1528    +  CDS            GST (fragment): glutathione S-transferase from Schistosoma japonicum
   1542..1583    +  CDS            S-Tag (fragment): affinity and epitope tag derived from pancreatic ribonuclease A
   1613..1630    +  CDS            SET1 (fragment): solubility-enhancement tag derived from T7 phage gene 10B
   1638..1685    +  terminator     T7 terminator: transcription terminator for bacteriophage T7 RNA polymerase
   1722..2177    +  rep_origin     f1 ori (sequence partly withheld): f1 bacteriophage origin of replication; arrow indicates direction of (+) strand synthesis
   2292..3152    -  CDS            AmpR: β-lactamase; bla; confers resistance to ampicillin, carbenicillin, and related antibiotics
   3153..3245    -  promoter       AmpR promoter: bla
   3326..3914    +  rep_origin     ori: high-copy-number ColE1/pMB1/pBR322/pUC origin of replication
   4100..4239    -  misc_feature   bom: basis of mobility region from pBR322
   4341..4532    -  CDS            rop: Rop protein, which maintains plasmids at low copy number; rop
   4549..4929    +  CDS            YPB1_ECOLX: Protein predicted: Swiss-Prot protein existence level 4. From Escherichia coli.
   4991..5055    -  CDS            TcR (fragment): tetracycline efflux protein; tet; confers resistance to tetracycline
   5070..5091    -  protein_bind   CAP binding site: CAP binding activates transcription in the presence of cAMP. E. coli catabolite activator protein
   5104..6186    -  CDS            lacI: lac repressor; lacI; The lac repressor binds to the lac operator to inhibit transcription in E. coli. This inhibition can be relieved by adding lactose or isopropyl-β-D-thiogalactopyranoside (IPTG).
   6187..6264    -  promoter       lacI promoter: lacI
   6272..6551    -  CDS            TcR (fragment): tetracycline efflux protein; tet; confers resistance to tetracycline
   6577..2       +  promoter       T7 promoter (across the origin): promoter for bacteriophage T7 RNA polymerase
>Addgene plasmid #223733 | pETDuet1_NIX(1-182aa)-THROMBIN-GST (WT) | addgene full sequence | sequence record 447548 | Addgene NGS Result
GGGGAATTGTGAGCGGATAACAATTCCCCTCTAGAAATAATTTTGTTTAACTTTAAGAAGGAGATATACC
ATGGGCAGCAGCCATCACCATCATCACCACAGCCAGGATCCGAATTCGAGCTCGGCGCGCCTGCAGGTCG
ACAAGCTTGCGGCCGCATAATGCTTAAGTCGAACAGAAAGTAATCGTATTGTACACGGCCGCATAATCGA
AATTAATACGACTCACTATAGGGGAATTGTGAGCGGATAACAATTCCCCATCTTAGTATATTAGTTAAGT
ATAAGAAGGAGATATACATATGTCGTCCCACCTAGTCGAGCCGCCGCCGCCCCTGCACAACAACAACAAC
AACTGCGAGGAAAATGAGCAGTCTCTGCCCCCGCCGGCCGGCCTCAACAGTTCCTGGGTGGAGCTACCCA
TGAACAGCAGCAATGGCAATGATAATGGCAATGGGAAAAATGGGGGGCTGGAACACGTACCATCCTCATC
CTCCATCCACAATGGAGACATGGAGAAGATTCTTTTGGATGCACAACATGAATCAGGACAGAGTAGTTCC
AGAGGCAGTTCTCACTGTGACAGCCCTTCGCCACAAGAAGATGGGCAGATCATGTTTGATGTGGAAATGC
ACACCAGCAGGGACCATAGCTCTCAGTCAGAAGAAGAAGTTGTAGAAGGAGAGAAGGAAGTCGAGGCTTT
GAAGAAAAGTGCGGACTGGGTATCAGACTGGTCCAGTAGACCCGAAAACATTCCACCCAAGGAGTTCCAC
TTCAGACACCCTAAACGTTCTGTGTCTTTAAGCATGAGGAAAAGTGGAGCCATGAAGAAAGGGGGTATTT
TCTCCGGATCACTGGTTCCGCGTGGATCCGGCGGATCCCCTATACTAGGTTATTGGAAAATTAAGGGCCT
TGTGCAACCCACTCGACTTCTTTTGGAATATCTTGAAGAAAAATATGAAGAGCATTTGTATGAGCGCGAT
GAAGGTGATAAATGGCGAAACAAAAAGTTTGAATTGGGTTTGGAGTTTCCCAATCTTCCTTATTATATTG
ATGGTGATGTTAAATTAACACAGTCTATGGCCATCATACGTTATATAGCTGACAAGCACAACATGTTGGG
TGGTTGTCCAAAAGAGCGTGCAGAGATTTCAATGCTTGAAGGAGCGGTTTTGGATATTAGATACGGTGTT
TCGAGAATTGCATATAGTAAAGACTTTGAAACTCTCAAAGTTGATTTTCTTAGCAAGCTACCTGAAATGC
TGAAAATGTTCGAAGATCGTTTATGTCATAAAACATATTTAAATGGTGATCATGTAACCCATCCTGACTT
CATGTTGTATGACGCTCTTGATGTTGTTTTATACATGGACCCAATGTGCCTGGATGCGTTCCCAAAATTA
GTTTGTTTTAAAAAACGTATTGAAGCTATCCCACAAATTGATAAGTACTTGAAATCCAGCAAGTATATAG
CATGGCCTTTGCAGGGCTGGCAAGCCACGTTTGGTGGTGGCGACCATCCTCCAAAATAGCTCGAGTCTGG
TAAAGAAACCGCTGCTGCGAAATTTGAACGCCAGCACATGGACTCGTCTACTAGCGCAGCTTAATTAACC
TAGGCTGCTGCCACCGCTGAGCAATAACTAGCATAACCCCTTGGGGCCTCTAAACGGGTCTTGAGGGGTT
TTTTGCTGAAAGGAGGAACTATATCCGGATTGGCGAATGGG
[124 nt withheld, positions 1722-1845]
C
[91 nt withheld, positions 1847-1937]
A
[49 nt withheld, positions 1939-1987]
CCTTTGACGTTGGAGTCCACGTTCTTT
[37 nt withheld, positions 2015-2051]
ACCCTATCTCGGTCTATTCTTTTGATTTATAAGGGATTTTGCCGATTTCGGCCTATTGGTTAAAAAATGA
GCTGATTTAACAAAAATTTAACGCGAATTTTAACAAAATATTAACGTTTACAATTTCTGGCGGCACGATG
GCATGAGATTATCAAAAAGGATCTTCACCTAGATCCTTTTAAATTAAAAATGAAGTTTTAAATCAATCTA
AAGTATATATGAGTAAACTTGGTCTGACAGTTACCAATGCTTAATCAGTGAGGCACCTATCTCAGCGATC
TGTCTATTTCGTTCATCCATAGTTGCCTGACTCCCCGTCGTGTAGATAACTACGATACGGGAGGGCTTAC
CATCTGGCCCCAGTGCTGCAATGATACCGCGAGACCCACGCTCACCGGCTCCAGATTTATCAGCAATAAA
CCAGCCAGCCGGAAGGGCCGAGCGCAGAAGTGGTCCTGCAACTTTATCCGCCTCCATCCAGTCTATTAAT
TGTTGCCGGGAAGCTAGAGTAAGTAGTTCGCCAGTTAATAGTTTGCGCAACGTTGTTGCCATTGCTACAG
GCATCGTGGTGTCACGCTCGTCGTTTGGTATGGCTTCATTCAGCTCCGGTTCCCAACGATCAAGGCGAGT
TACATGATCCCCCATGTTGTGCAAAAAAGCGGTTAGCTCCTTCGGTCCTCCGATCGTTGTCAGAAGTAAG
TTGGCCGCAGTGTTATCACTCATGGTTATGGCAGCACTGCATAATTCTCTTACTGTCATGCCATCCGTAA
GATGCTTTTCTGTGACTGGTGAGTACTCAACCAAGTCATTCTGAGAATAGTGTATGCGGCGACCGAGTTG
CTCTTGCCCGGCGTCAATACGGGATAATACCGCGCCACATAGCAGAACTTTAAAAGTGCTCATCATTGGA
AAACGTTCTTCGGGGCGAAAACTCTCAAGGATCTTACCGCTGTTGAGATCCAGTTCGATGTAACCCACTC
GTGCACCCAACTGATCTTCAGCATCTTTTACTTTCACCAGCGTTTCTGGGTGAGCAAAAACAGGAAGGCA
AAATGCCGCAAAAAAGGGAATAAGGGCGACACGGAAATGTTGAATACTCATACTCTTCCTTTTTCAATCA
TGATTGAAGCATTTATCAGGGTTATTGTCTCATGAGCGGATACATATTTGAATGTATTTAGAAAAATAAA
CAAATAGGTCATGACCAAAATCCCTTAACGTGAGTTTTCGTTCCACTGAGCGTCAGACCCCGTAGAAAAG
ATCAAAGGATCTTCTTGAGATCCTTTTTTTCTGCGCGTAATCTGCTGCTTGCAAACAAAAAAACCACCGC
TACCAGCGGTGGTTTGTTTGCCGGATCAAGAGCTACCAACTCTTTTTCCGAAGGTAACTGGCTTCAGCAG
AGCGCAGATACCAAATACTGTCCTTCTAGTGTAGCCGTAGTTAGGCCACCACTTCAAGAACTCTGTAGCA
CCGCCTACATACCTCGCTCTGCTAATCCTGTTACCAGTGGCTGCTGCCAGTGGCGATAAGTCGTGTCTTA
CCGGGTTGGACTCAAGACGATAGTTACCGGATAAGGCGCAGCGGTCGGGCTGAACGGGGGGTTCGTGCAC
ACAGCCCAGCTTGGAGCGAACGACCTACACCGAACTGAGATACCTACAGCGTGAGCTATGAGAAAGCGCC
ACGCTTCCCGAAGGGAGAAAGGCGGACAGGTATCCGGTAAGCGGCAGGGTCGGAACAGGAGAGCGCACGA
GGGAGCTTCCAGGGGGAAACGCCTGGTATCTTTATAGTCCTGTCGGGTTTCGCCACCTCTGACTTGAGCG
TCGATTTTTGTGATGCTCGTCAGGGGGGCGGAGCCTATGGAAAAACGCCAGCAACGCGGCCTTTTTACGG
TTCCTGGCCTTTTGCTGGCCTTTTGCTCACATGTTCTTTCCTGCGTTATCCCCTGATTCTGTGGATAACC
GTATTACCGCCTTTGAGTGAGCTGATACCGCTCGCCGCAGCCGAACGACCGAGCGCAGCGAGTCAGTGAG
CGAGGAAGCGGAAGAGCGCCTGATGCGGTATTTTCTCCTTACGCATCTGTGCGGTATTTCACACCGCAAT
GGTGCACTCTCAGTACAATCTGCTCTGATGCCGCATAGTTAAGCCAGTATACACTCCGCTATCGCTACGT
GACTGGGTCATGGCTGCGCCCCGACACCCGCCAACACCCGCTGACGCGCCCTGACGGGCTTGTCTGCTCC
CGGCATCCGCTTACAGACAAGCTGTGACCGTCTCCGGGAGCTGCATGTGTCAGAGGTTTTCACCGTCATC
ACCGAAACGCGCGAGGCAGCTGCGGTAAAGCTCATCAGCGTGGTCGTGAAGCGATTCACAGATGTCTGCC
TGTTCATCCGCGTCCAGCTCGTTGAGTTTCTCCAGAAGCGTTAATGTCTGGCTTCTGATAAAGCGGGCCA
TGTTAAGGGCGGTTTTTTCCTGTTTGGTCACTGATGCCTCCGTGTAAGGGGGATTTCTGTTCATGGGGGT
AATGATACCGATGAAACGAGAGAGGATGCTCACGATACGGGTTACTGATGATGAACATGCCCGGTTACTG
GAACGTTGTGAGGGTAAACAACTGGCGGTATGGATGCGGCGGGACCAGAGAAAAATCACTCAGGGTCAAT
GCCAGCGCTTCGTTAATACAGATGTAGGTGTTCCACAGGGTAGCCAGCAGCATCCTGCGATGCAGATCCG
GAACATAATGGTGCAGGGCGCTGACTTCCGCGTTTCCAGACTTTACGAAACACGGAAACCGAAGACCATT
CATGTTGTTGCTCAGGTCGCAGACGTTTTGCAGCAGCAGTCGCTTCACGTTCGCTCGCGTATCGGTGATT
CATTCTGCTAACCAGTAAGGCAACCCCGCCAGCCTAGCCGGGTCCTCAACGACAGGAGCACGATCATGCT
AGTCATGCCCCGCGCCCACCGGAAGGAGCTGACTGGGTTGAAGGCTCTCAAGGGCATCGGTCGAGATCCC
GGTGCCTAATGAGTGAGCTAACTTACATTAATTGCGTTGCGCTCACTGCCCGCTTTCCAGTCGGGAAACC
TGTCGTGCCAGCTGCATTAATGAATCGGCCAACGCGCGGGGAGAGGCGGTTTGCGTATTGGGCGCCAGGG
TGGTTTTTCTTTTCACCAGTGAGACGGGCAACAGCTGATTGCCCTTCACCGCCTGGCCCTGAGAGAGTTG
CAGCAAGCGGTCCACGCTGGTTTGCCCCAGCAGGCGAAAATCCTGTTTGATGGTGGTTAACGGCGGGATA
TAACATGAGCTGTCTTCGGTATCGTCGTATCCCACTACCGAGATGTCCGCACCAACGCGCAGCCCGGACT
CGGTAATGGCGCGCATTGCGCCCAGCGCCATCTGATCGTTGGCAACCAGCATCGCAGTGGGAACGATGCC
CTCATTCAGCATTTGCATGGTTTGTTGAAAACCGGACATGGCACTCCAGTCGCCTTCCCGTTCCGCTATC
GGCTGAATTTGATTGCGAGTGAGATATTTATGCCAGCCAGCCAGACGCAGACGCGCCGAGACAGAACTTA
ATGGGCCCGCTAACAGCGCGATTTGCTGGTGACCCAATGCGACCAGATGCTCCACGCCCAGTCGCGTACC
GTCTTCATGGGAGAAAATAATACTGTTGATGGGTGTCTGGTCAGAGACATCAAGAAATAACGCCGGAACA
TTAGTGCAGGCAGCTTCCACAGCAATGGCATCCTGGTCATCCAGCGGATAGTTAATGATCAGCCCACTGA
CGCGTTGCGCGAGAAGATTGTGCACCGCCGCTTTACAGGCTTCGACGCCGCTTCGTTCTACCATCGACAC
CACCACGCTGGCACCCAGTTGATCGGCGCGAGATTTAATCGCCGCGACAATTTGCGACGGCGCGTGCAGG
GCCAGACTGGAGGTGGCAACGCCAATCAGCAACGACTGTTTGCCCGCCAGTTGTTGTGCCACGCGGTTGG
GAATGTAATTCAGCTCCGCCATCGCCGCTTCCACTTTTTCCCGCGTTTTCGCAGAAACGTGGCTGGCCTG
GTTCACCACGCGGGAAACGGTCTGATAAGAGACACCGGCATACTCTGCGACATCGTATAACGTTACTGGT
TTCACATTCACCACCCTGAATTGACTCTCTTCCGGGCGCTATCATGCCATACCGCGAAAGGTTTTGCGCC
ATTCGATGGTGTCCGGGATCTCGACGCTCTCCCTTATGCGACTCCTGCATTAGGAAGCAGCCCAGTAGTA
GGTTGAGGCCGTTGAGCACCGCCGCCGCAAGGAATGGTGCATGCAAGGAGATGGCGCCCAACAGTCCCCC
GGCCACGGGGCCTGCCACCATACCCACGCCGAAACAAGCGCTCATGAGCCCGAAGTGGCGAGCCCGATCT
TCCCCATCGGTGATGTCGGCGATATAGGCGCCAGCAACCGCACCTGTGGCGCCGGTGATGCCGGCCACGA
TGCGTCCGGCGTAGAGGATCGAGATCGATCTCGATCCCGCGAAATTAATACGACTCACTATA
